Addgene plasmid #100138: p6328 pHAGE-P-CMVt-N-HA-GAW-HERC2-F4
Purpose: Encodes amino acids 2600-3600 of HERC2.
Depositing lab: Peter Howley. Depositing organization: Harvard Medical School. Publication: Proteomic analysis and identification of cellular interactors of the giant ubiquitin ligase HERC2. Galligan JT, Martinez-Noel G, Arndt V, Hayes S, Chittenden TW, Harper JW, Howley PM. J Proteome Res. 2015 Feb 6;14(2):953-66. doi: 10.1021/pr501005v. Epub 2014 Dec 15. PubMed 25476789.
Backbone
  Vector backbone: PHAGE-P-CMVt-N-HA-GAW
  Backbone size w/o insert (bp): 7800
  Total vector size (bp): 10800
  Vector type: Mammalian Expression, Lentiviral
  Selectable markers: Puromycin
Growth in bacteria
  Bacterial resistance: Ampicillin, 100 μg/mL
  Growth temperature: 37°C
  Growth strain: NEB Stable
  Copy number: Unknown
Gene/Insert
  Gene/Insert name: HERC2
  Species: H. sapiens (human)
  Insert size (bp): 3000
  Mutation: amino acids 2600-3600
  Entrez Gene: HERC2 (a.k.a. D15F37S1, MRT38, SHEP1, jdf2, p528)
  Promoter: CMV
  Tag / fusion protein: HA (N terminal on backbone)
  Cloning method: Gateway Cloning
  Sequencing primers: 5′ M13F
Terms and licenses: Academic/Nonprofit Terms; Industry Terms: Not Available to Industry
How to cite: p6328 pHAGE-P-CMVt-N-HA-GAW-HERC2-F4 was a gift from Peter Howley (Addgene plasmid # 100138 ; http://n2t.net/addgene:100138 ; RRID:Addgene_100138)
