[The description below was written by a language model from this plasmid's Addgene catalogue record and pLannotate feature annotations shown in this document.]
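Description:
p6328 pHAGE-P-CMVt-N-HA-GAW-HERC2-F4 is an HIV-1-based lentiviral mammalian expression plasmid of about 10.8 kb, built on the Gateway-compatible pHAGE-P-CMVt-N-HA-GAW backbone. It carries a fragment (F4) of the human giant E3 ubiquitin ligase HERC2. In bacteria it replicates from a high-copy ColE1/pUC-type origin and is selected with ampicillin through the bla gene. The lentiviral framework comprises a truncated 5' LTR, the Ψ packaging signal with adjoining gag sequence, the Rev response element for Rev-dependent nuclear export of the genomic RNA, the cPPT/CTS element, a WPRE to enhance transcript expression, and a self-inactivating ΔU3 3' LTR. No intact viral protein genes are annotated, only short gag, rev and nef remnants, so packaging functions would have to be supplied separately.

The roughly 3 kb insert encodes amino acids 2600–3600 of HERC2. It was introduced by Gateway recombination and is flanked by attB1 and attB2 sites. Expression is driven by the CMV enhancer and promoter. Short tet-operator-like sequences are annotated immediately downstream of the promoter, which fits the "CMVt" name and suggests a tetracycline-regulatable CMV promoter, although the record does not state this explicitly. An N-terminal HA epitope tag supplied by the backbone sits upstream of attB1, allowing detection or affinity purification of the fragment. Downstream of the insert, a mouse PGK promoter drives puromycin N-acetyltransferase for selecting transduced or transfected mammalian cells. The associated work concerns proteomic identification of HERC2 cellular interactors, so the construct is suited to expressing this tagged region of HERC2 and mapping which binding partners associate with it.
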