Features (pLannotate 1.2.2; 31 found; start..end, strand, type, name):
     12..600     +  rep_origin     ori: high-copy-number ColE1/pMB1/pBR322/pUC origin of replication
    783..837     +  CDS            lacI (fragment): lac repressor; lacI; The lac repressor binds to the lac operator to inhibit transcription in E. coli. This inhibition can be relieved by adding lactose or isopropyl-β-D-thiogalactopyranoside (IPTG).
    843..936     +  rep_origin     SV40 ori (fragment): SV40 origin of replication
    961..998     +  CDS            lacI (fragment): lac repressor; lacI; The lac repressor binds to the lac operator to inhibit transcription in E. coli. This inhibition can be relieved by adding lactose or isopropyl-β-D-thiogalactopyranoside (IPTG).
   1011..1032    +  protein_bind   CAP binding site: CAP binding activates transcription in the presence of cAMP. E. coli catabolite activator protein
   1047..1077    +  promoter       lac promoter: promoter for the E. coli lac operon
   1081..1103    +  protein_bind   lac operator (fragment): The lac repressor binds to the lac operator to inhibit transcription in E. coli. This inhibition can be relieved by adding lactose or isopropyl-β-D-thiogalactopyranoside (IPTG). lac repressor encoded by lacI
   1135..1218    +  polyA_signal   SV40 poly(A) signal (fragment): SV40 polyadenylation signal
   1385..1714    +  CDS            nef (fragment): NEF_HV1BR - Experimental evidence at protein level: Swiss-Prot protein existence level 1. Extracellular Nef protein targets CD4(+) T-lymphocytes for apoptosis by interacting with CXCR4 surface receptors (PubMed:14990729). From Human immunodeficiency virus type 1 group M subtype B (isolate BRU/LAI) (HIV-1).
   1762..2019    +  LTR            5' LTR (truncated): truncated 5' long terminal repeat (LTR) from HIV-1
   2066..2191    +  misc_feature   HIV-1 Ψ: packaging signal of human immunodeficiency virus type 1
   2175..2513    +  CDS            HIV-1 gag (fragment): gag protein from human immunodeficiency virus 1; gag
   2688..2921    +  misc_feature   RRE: The Rev response element (RRE) of HIV-1 allows for Rev-dependent mRNA export from the nucleus to the cytoplasm.
   3298..3398    +  CDS            Rev (fragment): human immunodeficiency virus 1 (HIV-1) Rev protein; rev; enhances nuclear export of unspliced and incompletely spliced viral mRNAs
   3443..3560    +  misc_feature   cPPT/CTS: central polypurine tract and central termination sequence of HIV-1
   3612..3915    +  enhancer       CMV enhancer: human cytomegalovirus immediate early enhancer
   3916..4119    +  promoter       CMV promoter: human cytomegalovirus (CMV) immediate early promoter
   4121..4140    +  promoter       PLtetO-1 promoter (fragment): modified phage lambda PL promoter with tet operator sites (Lutz and Bujard, 1997)
   4142..4161    +  promoter       PLtetO-1 promoter (fragment): modified phage lambda PL promoter with tet operator sites (Lutz and Bujard, 1997)
   4169..4202    +  promoter       TRE3GV promoter (fragment): 3rd-generation Tet-responsive promoter that can be activated by binding of Tet-On® 3G, optimized for retroviral and lentiviral vectors
   4293..4319    +  CDS            3xHA (fragment): three tandem HA epitope tags
   4336..4353    +  protein_bind   attB1 (fragment): mutant version of attB; core recombination site for the Gateway® BP reaction BP Clonase™
   4359..7361    +  CDS            HERC2 (fragment): HERC2_HUMAN - Experimental evidence at protein level: Swiss-Prot protein existence level 1. E3 ubiquitin-protein ligase that regulates ubiquitin- dependent retention of repair proteins on damaged chromosomes. Recruited to sites of DNA damage in response to ionizing radiation (IR) and facilitates the assembly of UBE2N and RNF8 promoting DNA damage- induced formation of 'Lys-63'-linked ubiquitin chains. Acts as a mediator of binding specificity between UBE2N and RNF8. Involved in the maintenance of RNF168 levels. E3 ubiquitin-protein ligase that promotes the ubiquitination and proteasomal degrad
   7364..7388    -  protein_bind   attB2: mutant version of attB; recombination site for the Gateway® BP reaction BP Clonase™
   7407..7906    +  promoter       PGK promoter: mouse phosphoglycerate kinase 1 promoter
   7927..8526    +  CDS            PuroR: puromycin N-acetyltransferase; pac from Streptomyces alboniger; confers resistance to puromycin
   8593..9181    +  misc_feature   WPRE: woodchuck hepatitis virus posttranscriptional regulatory element
   9189..9254    +  CDS            nef (fragment): NEF_HV1Z2 - Experimental evidence at protein level: Swiss-Prot protein existence level 1. Extracellular Nef protein targets CD4(+) T-lymphocytes for apoptosis by interacting with CXCR4 surface receptors. From Human immunodeficiency virus type 1 group M subtype D (isolate Z2/CDC-Z34) (HIV-1).
   9256..9489    +  LTR            3' LTR (ΔU3): self-inactivating 3' long terminal repeat (LTR) from HIV-1
   9694..9798    +  promoter       AmpR promoter: bla
   9799..10659   +  CDS            AmpR: β-lactamase; bla; confers resistance to ampicillin, carbenicillin, and related antibiotics
>Addgene plasmid #100138 | p6328 pHAGE-P-CMVt-N-HA-GAW-HERC2-F4 | addgene full sequence | sequence record 194438 | Addgene NGS Result
AAAGGATCTTCTTGAGATCCTTTTTTTCTGCGCGTAATCTGCTGCTTGCAAACAAAAAAACCACCGCTAC
CAGCGGTGGTTTGTTTGCCGGATCAAGAGCTACCAACTCTTTTTCCGAAGGTAACTGGCTTCAGCAGAGC
GCAGATACCAAATACTGTTCTTCTAGTGTAGCCGTAGTTAGGCCACCACTTCAAGAACTCTGTAGCACCG
CCTACATACCTCGCTCTGCTAATCCTGTTACCAGTGGCTGCTGCCAGTGGCGATAAGTCGTGTCTTACCG
GGTTGGACTCAAGACGATAGTTACCGGATAAGGCGCAGCGGTCGGGCTGAACGGGGGGTTCGTGCACACA
GCCCAGCTTGGAGCGAACGACCTACACCGAACTGAGATACCTACAGCGTGAGCTATGAGAAAGCGCCACG
CTTCCCGAAGGGAGAAAGGCGGACAGGTATCCGGTAAGCGGCAGGGTCGGAACAGGAGAGCGCACGAGGG
AGCTTCCAGGGGGAAACGCCTGGTATCTTTATAGTCCTGTCGGGTTTCGCCACCTCTGACTTGAGCGTCG
ATTTTTGTGATGCTCGTCAGGGGGGCGGAGCCTATGGAAAAACGCCAGCAACGCGGCCTTTTTACGGTTC
CTGGCCTTTTGCTGGCCTTTTGCTCACATGTTCTTTCCTGCGTTATCCCCTGATTCTGTGGATAACCGTA
TTACCGCCTTTGAGTGAGCTGATACCGCTCGCCGCAGCCGAACGACCGAGCGCAGCGAGTCAGTGAGCGA
GGAAGCGGAAGAGCGCCCAATACGCAAACCGCCTCTCCCCGCGCGTTGGCCGATTCATTAATGCAGCAAG
CTCATGGCTGACTAATTTTTTTTATTTATGCAGAGGCCGAGGCCGCCTCGGCCTCTGAGCTATTCCAGAA
GTAGTGAGGAGGCTTTTTTGGAGGCCTAGGCTTTTGCAAAAAGCTCCCCGTGGCACGACAGGTTTCCCGA
CTGGAAAGCGGGCAGTGAGCGCAACGCAATTAATGTGAGTTAGCTCACTCATTAGGCACCCCAGGCTTTA
CACTTTATGCTTCCGGCTCGTATGTTGTGTGGAATTGTGAGCGGATAACAATTTCACACAGGAAACAGCT
ATGACATGATTACGAATTTCACAAATAAAGCATTTTTTTCACTGCATTCTAGTTGTGGTTTGTCCAAACT
CATCAATGTATCTTATCATGTCTGGATCAACTGGATAACTCAAGCTAACCAAAATCATCCCAAACTTCCC
ACCCCATACCCTATTACCACTGCCAATTACCTGTGGTTTCATTTACTCTAAACCTGTGATTCCTCTGAAT
TATTTTCATTTTAAAGAAATTGTATTTGTTAAATATGTACTACAAACTTAGTAGTTGGAAGGGCTAATTC
ACTCCCAAAGAAGACAAGATATCCTTGATCTGTGGATCTACCACACACAAGGCTACTTCCCTGATTAGCA
GAACTACACACCAGGGCCAGGGGTCAGATATCCACTGACCTTTGGATGGTGCTACAAGCTAGTACCAGTT
GAGCCAGATAAGGTAGAAGAGGCCAATAAAGGAGAGAACACCAGCTTGTTACACCCTGTGAGCCTGCATG
GGATGGATGACCCGGAGAGAGAAGTGTTAGAGTGGAGGTTTGACAGCCGCCTAGCATTTCATCACGTGGC
CCGAGAGCTGCATCCGGAGTACTTCAAGAACTGCTGATATCGAGCTTGCTACAAGGGACTTTCCGCTGGG
GACTTTCCAGGGAGGCGTGGCCTGGGCGGGACTGGGGAGTGGCGAGCCCTCAGATCCTGCATATAAGCAG
CTGCTTTTTGCCTGTACTGGGTCTCTCTGGTTAGACCAGATCTGAGCCTGGGAGCTCTCTGGCTAACTAG
GGAACCCACTGCTTAAGCCTCAATAAAGCTTGCCTTGAGTGCTTCAAGTAGTGTGTGCCCGTCTGTTGTG
TGACTCTGGTAACTAGAGATCCCTCAGACCCTTTTAGTCAGTGTGGAAAATCTCTAGCAGTGGCGCCCGA
ACAGGGACTTGAAAGCGAAAGGGAAACCAGAGGAGCTCTCTCGACGCAGGACTCGGCTTGCTGAAGCGCG
CACGGCAAGAGGCGAGGGGCGGCGACTGGTGAGTACGCCAAAAATTTTGACTAGCGGAGGCTAGAAGGAG
AGAGATGGGTGCGAGAGCGTCAGTATTAAGCGGGGGAGAATTAGATCGCGATGGGAAAAAATTCGGTTAA
GGCCAGGGGGAAAGAAAAAATATAAATTAAAACATATAGTATGGGCAAGCAGGGAGCTAGAACGATTCGC
AGTTAATCCTGGCCTGTTAGAAACATCAGAAGGCTGTAGACAAATACTGGGACAGCTACAACCATCCCTT
CAGACAGGATCAGAAGAACTTAGATCATTATATAATACAGTAGCAACCCTCTATTGTGTGCATCAAAGGA
TAGAGATAAAAGACACCAAGGAAGCTTTAGACAAGATAGAGGAAGAGCAAAACAAAAGTAAGACCACCGC
ACAGCAAGCGGCCGGCCGCTGATCTTCAGACCTGGAGGAGGAGATATGAGGGACAATTGGAGAAGTGAAT
TATATAAATATAAAGTAGTAAAAATTGAACCATTAGGAGTAGCACCCACCAAGGCAAAGAGAAGAGTGGT
GCAGAGAGAAAAAAGAGCAGTGGGAATAGGAGCTTTGTTCCTTGGGTTCTTGGGAGCAGCAGGAAGCACT
ATGGGCGCAGCGTCAATGACGCTGACGGTACAGGCCAGACAATTATTGTCTGGTATAGTGCAGCAGCAGA
ACAATTTGCTGAGGGCTATTGAGGCGCAACAGCATCTGTTGCAACTCACAGTCTGGGGCATCAAGCAGCT
CCAGGCAAGAATCCTGGCTGTGGAAAGATACCTAAAGGATCAACAGCTCCTGGGGATTTGGGGTTGCTCT
GGAAAACTCATTTGCACCACTGCTGTGCCTTGGAATGCTAGTTGGAGTAATAAATCTCTGGAACAGATTT
GGAATCACACGACCTGGATGGAGTGGGACAGAGAAATTAACAATTACACAAGCTTAATACACTCCTTAAT
TGAAGAATCGCAAAACCAGCAAGAAAAGAATGAACAAGAATTATTGGAATTAGATAAATGGGCAAGTTTG
TGGAATTGGTTTAACATAACAAATTGGCTGTGGTATATAAAATTATTCATAATGATAGTAGGAGGCTTGG
TAGGTTTAAGAATAGTTTTTGCTGTACTTTCTATAGTGAATAGAGTTAGGCAGGGATATTCACCATTATC
GTTTCAGACCCACCTCCCAACCCCGAGGGGACCCGACAGGCCCGAAGGAATAGAAGAAGAAGGTGGAGAG
AGAGACAGAGACAGATCCATTCGATTAGTGAACGGATCTCGACGGTATCGCCGAATTCACAAATGGCAGT
ATTCATCCACAATTTTAAAAGAAAAGGGGGGATTGGGGGGTACAGTGCAGGGGAAAGAATAGTAGACATA
ATAGCAACAGACATACAAACTAAAGAATTACAAAAACAAATTACAAAAATTCAAAATTTTCGGGTTTATT
ACAGGGACAGCAGAGATCCAGTTTGGACTAGTGGAGTTCCGCGTTACATAACTTACGGTAAATGGCCCGC
CTGGCTGACCGCCCAACGACCCCCGCCCATTGACGTCAATAATGACGTATGTTCCCATAGTAACGCCAAT
AGGGACTTTCCATTGACGTCAATGGGTGGAGTATTTACGGTAAACTGCCCACTTGGCAGTACATCAAGTG
TATCATATGCCAAGTACGCCCCCTATTGACGTCAATGACGGTAAATGGCCCGCCTGGCATTATGCCCAGT
ACATGACCTTATGGGACTTTCCTACTTGGCAGTACATCTACGTATTAGTCATCGCTATTACCATGGTGAT
GCGGTTTTGGCAGTACATCAATGGGCGTGGATAGCGGTTTGACTCACGGGGATTTCCAAGTCTCCACCCC
ATTGACGTCAATGGGAGTTTGTTTTGGCACCAAAATCAACGGGACTTTCCAAAATGTCGTAACAACTCCG
CCCCATTGACGCAAATGGGCGGTAGGCGTGTACGGTGGGAGGTCTATATAAGCAGAGCTCTCCCTATCAG
TGATAGAGATCTCCCTATCAGTGATAGAGATCGTCGACGAGCTCGTTTAGTGAACCGTCAGATCGCCTGG
AGACGCCATCCACGCTGTTTTGACCTCCATAGAAGACACCGGGACCGATCCAGCCTCCGGACTCTAGCGT
TTAAACGCTAGCCACCATGGCGTACCCATACGATGTTCCAGATTACGCTGCTCGAGGTTATCAAACAAGT
TTGTACAAAAAAGTTGGCGATGGATTGCATGATCTCAATGTGCAGTGTGACTGGCAGCAGAAAGGGGGCA
CCTACTGGGTTAGGTACATTCATGTGGAACTTATAGGCTATCCTCCACCAAGTTCTTCTTCTCACATCAA
GATTGGTGATAAAGTGCGGGTCAAAGCCTCTGTCACCACACCAAAATACAAATGGGGATCTGTGACTCAT
CAGAGTGTGGGGGTTGTGAAAGCTTTCAGTGCCAATGGAAAAGATATCATTGTCGACTTTCCCCAGCAGT
CTCACTGGACTGGGTTGCTATCAGAAATGGAGTTGGTACCCAGTATTCATCCTGGGGTTACGTGTGATGG
ATGTCAGATGTTTCCTATCAATGGATCCAGATTCAAATGCAGAAACTGTGATGACTTTGATTTTTGTGAA
ACGTGTTTCAAGACCAAAAAACACAATACCAGGCATACATTTGGCAGAATAAATGAACCAGGTCAGTCTG
CGGTATTTTGTGGCCGTTCTGGAAAACAGCTGAAGCGTTGCCACAGCAGCCAGCCAGGCATGCTGCTGGA
CAGCTGGTCCCGCATGGTGAAGAGCCTGAATGTGTCGTCCTCCGTGAACCAGGCATCCCGTCTCATTGAC
GGCAGCGAGCCCTGCTGGCAGTCATCGGGGTCGCAAGGAAAGCACTGGATTCGTTTGGAGATTTTCCCAG
ATGTTCTTGTTCATAGATTAAAAATGATCGTAGATCCTGCTGACAGTAGCTACATGCCGTCCCTGGTTGT
AGTGTCAGGTGGAAATTCCCTGAATAACCTTATTGAACTAAAGACAATCAATATTAACCCTTCTGACACC
ACAGTGCCCCTTCTGAATGACTGCACAGAGTATCACAGGTATATTGAAATTGCTATAAAGCAGTGCAGGA
GCTCAGGAATCGATTGTAAAATCCATGGTCTCATCCTGCTGGGACGGATCCGTGCAGAAGAGGAAGATTT
GGCTGCAGTTCCTTTCTTAGCTTCGGATAATGAAGAGGAGGAGGATGAGAAAGGCAACAGCGGAAGCCTC
ATTAGAAAGAAGGCTGCTGGGCTGGAATCAGCAGCTACGATAAGAACCAAGGTGTTTGTGTGGGGCCTGA
ATGACAAGGACCAGCTGGGCGGGCTGAAAGGCTCCAAGATAAAGGTTCCTTCGTTCTCTGAGACACTGTC
AGCTTTGAATGTGGTACAGGTGGCTGGTGGATCTAAAAGTTTGTTTGCAGTGACTGTGGAAGGGAAGGTG
TATGCCTGTGGAGAAGCCACGAATGGCCGGCTGGGGCTGGGCATTTCCAGCGGGACGGTGCCCATCCCAC
GGCAGATCACAGCTCTCAGCAGCTACGTGGTCAAGAAGGTGGCTGTTCACTCAGGTGGCCGGCACGCGAC
GGCTTTAACTGTCGATGGAAAAGTGTTTTCGTGGGGCGAAGGTGACGATGGAAAACTTGGACACTTCAGC
AGAATGAACTGTGACAAACCAAGGCTGATCGAGGCCCTGAAAACCAAGCGTATCCGGGATATCGCCTGTG
GGAGCTCGCACAGCGCAGCCCTCACATCCAGCGGAGAACTGTACACCTGGGGCCTCGGCGAGTACGGCCG
GCTGGGACATGGGGATAATACGACACAGCTAAAGCCCAAAATGGTGAAAGTCCTTCTCGGTCACAGAGTA
ATCCAGGTTGCATGTGGGAGTAGAGACGCGCAGACCCTGGCTCTGACCGATGAAGGTTTGGTATTTTCCT
GGGGTGATGGTGACTTTGGAAAACTGGGCCGGGGCGGAAGTGAAGGCTGTAACATTCCCCAGAACATTGA
GAGACTAAATGGACAGGGGGTGTGCCAGATTGAGTGTGGAGCTCAGTTCTCCCTGGCGCTCACCAAGTCT
GGAGTGGTGTGGACATGGGGAAAGGGGGATTACTTCAGATTGGGCCACGGCTCTGACGTGCACGTGCGGA
AACCACAGGTGGTGGAAGGGCTGAGAGGGAAGAAGATCGTGCATGTGGCTGTCGGGGCCCTGCACTGCCT
GGCGGTCACGGACTCGGGGCAGGTGTATGCTTGGGGTGACAACGACCACGGCCAGCAGGGCAATGGCACG
ACCACGGTTAACAGGAAGCCCACACTCGTGCAAGGCTTAGAAGGCCAGAAGATCACACGCGTGGCTTGTG
GGTCGTCCCACAGTGTGGCGTGGACAACTGTGGATGTGGCCACGCCCTCTGTCCACGAGCCCGTCCTCTT
CCAGACTGCAAGAGACCCTTTAGGTGCTTCCTATTTAGGCGTGCCTTCAGATGCTGATTCTTCTGCTGCC
AGTAATAAAATAAGTGGTGCAAGTAATTCTAAGCCAAATCGCCCTTCTCTTGCCAAGATTCTCTTGTCAT
TGGATGGAAATCTGGCCAAACAGCAGGCCTTATCGCATATTCTTACAGCATTGCAAATCATGTATGCCAG
AGATGCTGTTGTTGGGGCCCTGATGCCGGCCGCCATGATCGCCCCGGTGGAGTGCCCCTCGTTCTCCTCG
GCGGCCCCTTCCGACGCATCTGCGATGGCTAGTCCCATGAATGGAGAAGAATGCATGCTGGCTGTTGATA
TCGAAGACAGACTGAGTCCAAATCCATGGCAAGAAAAGAGAGAGATTGTTTCCTCTGAGGACGCAGTGAC
CCCCTCTGCAGTGACTCCGTCGGCCCCCTCAGCCTCCGCTCGGCCTTTTATCCCAGTGACGGATGACCTG
GGAGCCGCAAGCATCATTGCAGAAACCATGACCAAAACCAAAGAGGATGTTGAAAGCCAAAATAAAGCAG
CAGGTCCGGAGCCTCAGGCCTTGGATGAGTTCACCAGTCTGCTGATTGCGGATGACACTCGTGTGGTGGT
AGACCTGCTCAAGCTGTCAGTGTGCAGCCGGGCCGGGGACAGGGGCAGGGATGTGCTCTCCGCGGTGCTT
TCCGGCATGGGGACCGCCTACCCACAGGTGGCAGATATGCTGTTGGAGCTCTGTGTCACCGAGTTGGAGG
ATGTGGCCACATGACCCAACTTTCTTGTACAAAGTGGTTCGATAACGAATTCTACCGGGTAGGGGAGGCG
CTTTTCCCAAGGCAGTCTGGAGCATGCGCTTTAGCAGCCCCGCTGGGCACTTGGCGCTACACAAGTGGCC
TCTGGCCTCGCACACATTCCACATCCACCGGTAGGCGCCAACCGGCTCCGTTCTTTGGTGGCCCCTTCGC
GCCACCTTCTACTCCTCCCCTAGTCAGGAAGTTCCCCCCCGCCCCGCAGCTCGCGTCGTGCAGGACGTGA
CAAATGGAAGTAGCACGTCTCACTAGTCTCGTGCAGATGGACAGCACCGCTGAGCAATGGAAGCGGGTAG
GCCTTTGGGGCAGCGGCCAATAGCAGCTTTGCTCCTTCGCTTTCTGGGCTCAGAGGCTGGGAAGGGGTGG
GTCCGGGGGCGGGCTCAGGGGCGGGCTCAGGGGCGGGGCGGGCGCCCGAAGGTCCTCCGGAGGCCCGGCA
TTCTGCACGCTTCAAAAGCGCACGTCTGCCGCGCTGTTCTCCTCTTCCTCATCTCCGGGCCTTTCGACCT
GCAGCCCAAGCTTACCATGACCGAGTACAAGCCCACGGTGCGCCTCGCCACCCGCGACGACGTCCCCAGG
GCCGTACGCACCCTCGCCGCCGCGTTCGCCGACTACCCCGCCACGCGCCACACCGTCGATCCGGACCGCC
ACATCGAGCGGGTCACCGAGCTGCAAGAACTCTTCCTCACGCGCGTCGGGCTCGACATCGGCAAGGTGTG
GGTCGCGGACGACGGCGCCGCGGTGGCGGTCTGGACCACGCCGGAGAGCGTCGAAGCGGGGGCGGTGTTC
GCCGAGATCGGCCCGCGCATGGCCGAGTTGAGCGGTTCCCGGCTGGCCGCGCAGCAACAGATGGAAGGCC
TCCTGGCGCCGCACCGGCCCAAGGAGCCCGCGTGGTTCCTGGCCACCGTCGGCGTCTCGCCCGACCACCA
GGGCAAGGGTCTGGGCAGCGCCGTCGTGCTCCCCGGAGTGGAGGCGGCCGAGCGCGCCGGGGTGCCCGCC
TTCCTGGAGACCTCCGCGCCCCGCAACCTCCCCTTCTACGAGCGGCTCGGCTTCACCGTCACCGCCGACG
TCGAGGTGCCCGAAGGACCGCGCACCTGGTGCATGACCCGCAAGCCCGGTGCCTGACGCCCGCCCCACGA
CCCGCAGCGCCCGACCGAAAGGAGCGCACGACCCCATGCATCGATAGATCCTAATCAACCTCTGGATTAC
AAAATTTGTGAAAGATTGACTGGTATTCTTAACTATGTTGCTCCTTTTACGCTATGTGGATACGCTGCTT
TAATGCCTTTGTATCATGCTATTGCTTCCCGTATGGCTTTCATTTTCTCCTCCTTGTATAAATCCTGGTT
GCTGTCTCTTTATGAGGAGTTGTGGCCCGTTGTCAGGCAACGTGGCGTGGTGTGCACTGTGTTTGCTGAC
GCAACCCCCACTGGTTGGGGCATTGCCACCACCTGTCAGCTCCTTTCCGGGACTTTCGCTTTCCCCCTCC
CTATTGCCACGGCGGAACTCATCGCCGCCTGCCTTGCCCGCTGCTGGACAGGGGCTCGGCTGTTGGGCAC
TGACAATTCCGTGGTGTTGTCGGGGAAATCATCGTCCTTTCCTTGGCTGCTCGCCTGTGTTGCCACCTGG
ATTCTGCGCGGGACGTCCTTCTGCTACGTCCCTTCGGCCCTCAATCCAGCGGACCTTCCTTCCCGCGGCC
TGCTGCCGGCTCTGCGGCCTCTTCCGCGTCTTCGCCTTCGCCCTCAGACGAGTCGGATCTCCCTTTGGGC
CGCCTCCCCGCCTGAGATCCTTTAAGACCAATGACTTACAAGGCAGCTGTAGATCTTAGCCACTTTTTAA
AAGAAAAGGGGGGACTGGAAGGGCTAATTCACTCCCAACGAAGACAAGATCTGCTTTTTGCTTGTACTGG
GTCTCTCTGGTTAGACCAGATCTGAGCCTGGGAGCTCTCTGGCTAACTAGGGAACCCACTGCTTAAGCCT
CAATAAAGCTTGCCTTGAGTGCTTCAAGTAGTGTGTGCCCGTCTGTTGTGTGACTCTGGTAACTAGAGAT
CCCTCAGACCCTTTTAGTCAGTGTGGAAAATCTCTAGCAGTAGTAGTTCATGTCATCTTATTATTCAGTA
TTTATAACTTGCAAAGAAATGAATATCAGAGAGTGAGAGGCCCGGGTTAATTAAGGAAAGGGCTAGATCA
TTCTTGAAGACGAAAGGGCCTCGTGATACGCCTATTTTTATAGGTTAATGTCATGATAATAATGGTTTCT
TAGACGTCAGGTGGCACTTTTCGGGGAAATGTGCGCGGAACCCCTATTTGTTTATTTTTCTAAATACATT
CAAATATGTATCCGCTCATGAGACAATAACCCTGATAAATGCTTCAATAATATTGAAAAAGGAAGAGTAT
GAGTATTCAACATTTCCGTGTCGCCCTTATTCCCTTTTTTGCGGCATTTTGCCTTCCTGTTTTTGCTCAC
CCAGAAACGCTGGTGAAAGTAAAAGATGCTGAAGATCAGTTGGGTGCACGAGTGGGTTACATCGAACTGG
ATCTCAACAGCGGTAAGATCCTTGAGAGTTTTCGCCCCGAAGAACGTTTTCCAATGATGAGCACTTTTAA
AGTTCTGCTATGTGGCGCGGTATTATCCCGTGTTGACGCCGGGCAAGAGCAACTCGGTCGCCGCATACAC
TATTCTCAGAATGACTTGGTTGAGTACTCACCAGTCACAGAAAAGCATCTTACGGATGGCATGACAGTAA
GAGAATTATGCAGTGCTGCCATAACCATGAGTGATAACACTGCGGCCAACTTACTTCTGACAACGATCGG
AGGACCGAAGGAGCTAACCGCTTTTTTGCACAACATGGGGGATCATGTAACTCGCCTTGATCGTTGGGAA
CCGGAGCTGAATGAAGCCATACCAAACGACGAGCGTGACACCACGATGCCTGTAGCAATGGCAACAACGT
TGCGCAAACTATTAACTGGCGAACTACTTACTCTAGCTTCCCGGCAACAATTAATAGACTGGATGGAGGC
GGATAAAGTTGCAGGACCACTTCTGCGCTCGGCCCTTCCGGCTGGCTGGTTTATTGCTGATAAATCTGGA
GCCGGTGAGCGTGGGTCTCGCGGTATCATTGCAGCACTGGGGCCAGATGGTAAGCCCTCCCGTATCGTAG
TTATCTACACGACGGGGAGTCAGGCAACTATGGATGAACGAAATAGACAGATCGCTGAGATAGGTGCCTC
ACTGATTAAGCATTGGTAACTGTCAGACCAAGTTTACTCATATATACTTTAGATTGATTTAAAACTTCAT
TTTTAATTTAAAAGGATCTAGGTGAAGATCCTTTTTGATAATCTCATGACCAAAATCCCTTAACGTGAGT
TTTCGTTCCACTGAGCGTCAGACCCCGTAGAAAAGATC
